Addgene plasmid #195530: pAAV-CaMKII-VARNAM2-Kv2.1PR
Purpose: Red fluorescent, negative response-polarity voltage indicator under the control of CaMKII promoter; soma-targeted
Depositing lab: Vincent Pieribone. Depositing organization: John B. Pierce Laboratory. Publication: Dual-polarity voltage imaging of the concurrent dynamics of multiple neuron types. Kannan M, Vasan G, Haziza S, Huang C, Chrapkiewicz R, Luo J, Cardin JA, Schnitzer MJ, Pieribone VA. Science. 2022 Nov 4;378(6619):eabm8797. doi: 10.1126/science.abm8797. Epub 2022 Nov 4. PubMed 36378956.
Backbone
  Vector backbone: pAAV-CaMKII
  Vector type: Mammalian Expression, AAV
Growth in bacteria
  Bacterial resistance: Ampicillin, 100 μg/mL
  Growth temperature: 37°C
  Growth strain: NEB Stable
  Copy number: Low Copy
Gene/Insert
  Gene/Insert name: VARNAM2-Kv2.1 proximal restriction sequence
  Species: Synthetic
  Mutation: VARNAM SI linker
  GenBank ID: OM687164
  Promoter: CaMKII
  Cloning method: Restriction Enzyme; 5′ cloning site KpnI (unknown if destroyed); 3′ cloning site HindIII (unknown if destroyed)
  Sequencing primers: 5′ ATGCTGACGAAGGCTCGCGA; 3′ GGCCACAACTCCTCATAAAGAGACAG
Terms and licenses: Academic/Nonprofit Terms; Industry Terms: Not Available to Industry
How to cite: pAAV-CaMKII-VARNAM2-Kv2.1PR was a gift from Vincent Pieribone (Addgene plasmid # 195530 ; http://n2t.net/addgene:195530 ; RRID:Addgene_195530)
