[The description below was written by a language model from this plasmid's Addgene catalogue record and pLannotate feature annotations shown in this document.]
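Description:
pAAV-CaMKII-VARNAM2-Kv2.1PR is an adeno-associated virus transfer plasmid for mammalian expression of a genetically encoded voltage indicator in neurons. The expression cassette is flanked by AAV2 inverted terminal repeats, which allow it to be packaged into recombinant AAV particles. The annotation detects a full ITR on the downstream side but only short ITR fragments on the upstream side. For propagation in bacteria the plasmid carries a ColE1/pUC-type origin and an ampicillin resistance gene (β-lactamase with its own promoter), along with an f1 phage origin and remnants of pBR322 bom and rop sequences. The catalogue lists it as low copy and grown in a recombination-deficient strain, as is common for ITR-containing plasmids.

Expression is driven by the mouse CaMKIIα promoter, commonly used to bias expression toward excitatory neurons. The insert is the synthetic sensor VARNAM2, described as a red fluorescent indicator with negative response polarity, and noted as carrying the VARNAM SI linker. The feature table annotates only the mRuby3 red fluorescent protein portion of this open reading frame. The roughly 700 nt between the promoter and mRuby3 are unannotated and presumably encode the voltage-sensing part of the indicator, though the record does not describe it. Fused directly downstream of mRuby3 is a fragment of rat Kv2.1 (Kcnb1), the proximal restriction sequence, which restricts the sensor to the soma and proximal membrane and so reduces neuropil background. A WPRE enhances transcript stability and expression, and a human growth hormone polyadenylation signal terminates the transcript. The construct is intended for AAV-mediated, soma-targeted voltage imaging, including multi-population recordings alongside indicators of opposite polarity.
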