Features (pLannotate 1.2.2; 15 found; start..end, strand, type, name):
     12..39      +  repeat_region  AAV2 ITR (fragment): inverted terminal repeat of adeno-associated virus serotype 2 inverted
     68..95      +  repeat_region  AAV2 ITR (fragment): inverted terminal repeat of adeno-associated virus serotype 2 inverted
    149..1437    +  promoter       CaMKII promoter: promoter for the mouse calcium/calmodulin-dependent kinase II α subunit
   2145..2834    +  CDS            mRuby3: mRuby3 is a basic (constitutively fluorescent) red fluorescent protein published in 2016, derived from Entacmaea quadricolor. It has low acid sensitivity.
   2835..3110    +  CDS            Kcnb1 (fragment): KCNB1_RAT - Experimental evidence at protein level: Swiss-Prot protein existence level 1. Voltage-gated potassium channel that mediates transmembrane potassium transport in excitable membranes, primarily in the brain, but also in the pancreas and cardiovascular system. Contributes to the regulation of the action potential (AP) repolarization, duration and frequency of repetitive AP firing in neurons, muscle cells and endocrine cells and plays a role in homeostatic attenuation of electrical excitability throughout the brain (PubMed:10024359, PubMed:10618149, PubMed:12451110, PubMed:17379638, Pu
   3126..3714    +  misc_feature   WPRE: woodchuck hepatitis virus posttranscriptional regulatory element
   3746..4222    +  polyA_signal   hGH poly(A) signal: human growth hormone polyadenylation signal
   4262..4402    +  repeat_region  AAV2 ITR: inverted terminal repeat of adeno-associated virus serotype 2 inverted
   4407..4458    -  misc_feature   bom (fragment): basis of mobility region from pBR322
   4477..4932    +  rep_origin     f1 ori (sequence partly withheld): f1 bacteriophage origin of replication; arrow indicates direction of (+) strand synthesis
   4933..4982    -  misc_feature   bom (fragment): basis of mobility region from pBR322
   5084..5119    -  CDS            rop (fragment): Rop protein, which maintains plasmids at low copy number; rop
   5214..5318    +  promoter       AmpR promoter: bla
   5319..6179    +  CDS            AmpR: β-lactamase; bla; confers resistance to ampicillin, carbenicillin, and related antibiotics
   6350..6938    +  rep_origin     ori: high-copy-number ColE1/pMB1/pBR322/pUC origin of replication
>Addgene plasmid #195530 | pAAV-CaMKII-VARNAM2-Kv2.1PR | addgene full sequence | sequence record 383238 | Addgene NGS Result
CCTGCAGGCAGCTGCGCGCTCGCTCGCTCACTGAGGCCGCCCGGGCGTCGGGCGACCTTTGGTCGCCCGG
CCTCAGTGAGCGAGCGAGCGCGCAGAGAGGGAGTGGCCAACTCCATCACTAGGGGTTCCTGCGGCCGCAC
GCGTTTAACATTATGGCCTTAGGTCACTTCATCTCCATGGGGTTCTTCTTCTGATTTTCTAGAAAATGAG
ATGGGGGTGCAGAGAGCTTCCTCAGTGACCTGCCCAGGGTCACATCAGAAATGTCAGAGCTAGAACTTGA
ACTCAGATTACTAATCTTAAATTCCATGCCTTGGGGGCATGCAAGTACGATATACAGAAGGAGTGAACTC
ATTAGGGCAGATGACCAATGAGTTTAGGAAAGAAGAGTCCAGGGCAGGGTACATCTACACCACCCGCCCA
GCCCTGGGTGAGTCCAGCCACGTTCACCTCATTATAGTTGCCTCTCTCCAGTCCTACCTTGACGGGAAGC
ACAAGCAGAAACTGGGACAGGAGCCCCAGGAGACCAAATCTTCATGGTCCCTCTGGGAGGATGGGTGGGG
AGAGCTGTGGCAGAGGCCTCAGGAGGGGCCCTGCTGCTCAGTGGTGACAGATAGGGGTGAGAAAGCAGAC
AGAGTCATTCCGTCAGCATTCTGGGTCTGTTTGGTACTTCTTCTCACGCTAAGGTGGCGGTGTGATATGC
ACAATGGCTAAAAAGCAGGGAGAGCTGGAAAGAAACAAGGACAGAGACAGAGGCCAAGTCAACCAGACCA
ATTCCCAGAGGAAGCAAAGAAACCATTACAGAGACTACAAGGGGGAAGGGAAGGAGAGATGAATTAGCTT
CCCCTGTAAACCTTAGAACCCAGCTGTTGCCAGGGCAACGGGGCAATACCTGTCTCTTCAGAGGAGATGA
AGTTGCCAGGGTAACTACATCCTGTCTTTCTCAAGGACCATCCCAGAATGTGGCACCCACTAGCCGTTAC
CATAGCAACTGCCTCTTTGCCCCACTTAATCCCATCCCGTCTGTTAAAAGGGCCCTATAGTTGGAGGTGG
GGGAGGTAGGAAGAGCGATGATCACTTGTGGACTAAGTTTGTTCGCATCCCCTTCTCCAACCCCCTCAGT
ACATCACCCTGGGGGAACAGGGTCCACTTGCTCCTGGGCCCACACAGTCCTGCAGTATTGTGTATATAAG
GCCAGGGCAAAGAGGAGCAGGTTTTAAAGTGAAAGGCAGGCAGGTGTTGGGGAGGCAGTTACCGGGGCAA
CGGGAACAGGGCGTTTCGGAGGTGGTTGCCATGGGGACCTGGATGCTGACGAAGGCTCGCGAGGCTGTGA
GCAGCCACAGTGCCCTGCTCAGAAGCCCCAAGCTCGTCAGTCAAGCCGGTTCTCCGTTTGCACTCAGGAG
CACGGGCAGGCGAGTGGCCCCTAGTTCTGGGGGCAGCTCTAGAGCGGTACCGCCACCATGGCTGACGTGG
AAACCGAGACCGGCATGATTGCACAGTGGATTGTCTTTGCTATTATGGCTGCTGCTGCTATTGCTTTTGG
AGTGGCTGTGCACTTTCGGCCTTCAGAGCTGAAGAGCGCATACTATATCAACATTGCCATCTGCACTATC
GCCGCTACCGCTTACTATGCAATGGCCGTGAACTACCAGGACCTGACAATGAATGGTGAAAGGCAGGTGG
TCTACGCAAGATATATTAGCTGGGTGCTGACCACACCACTGCTCCTGCTCGATCTCATCGTCATGACCAA
GATGGGCGGAGTGATGATTTCTTGGGTCATCGGCGCAGACATTTTCATGATCGTGTTTGGTATTCTGGGC
GCCTTCGAGGATGAACACAAGTTCAAATGGGTGTACTTTATCGCTGGATGTGTGATGCAGGCAGTCCTGA
CATACGGGATGTATAACGCCACTTGGAAAGACGATCTGAAGAAAAGCCCCGAGTACCATAGCTCCTATGT
CAGTCTGCTCGTCTTCCTGTCAATCCTCTGGGTGTTTTATCCTGTCGTGTGGGCTTTCGGGTCTGGTAGT
GGCGTGCTGTCCGTCGACAATGAGGCCATTCTCATGGGAATCCTGGATGTGCTCGCTAAGCCACTGTTTG
GAATGGGGTGCCTCATTGCCCATGAGACTATCTTCAAGTCCATCCTGATTAAGGAAAATATGCGGATGAA
GGTCGTGATGGAAGGGTCTGTCAATGGGCACCAGTTCAAGTGCACCGGAGAGGGAGAGGGCAGGCCATAC
GAGGGCGTGCAGACAATGAGGATCAAAGTGATCGAGGGAGGACCACTGCCTTTCGCCTTTGACATCCTGG
CCACCAGCTTCATGTACGGCAGCAGGACCTTCATCAAGTATCCAGCCGACATCCCCGATTTCTTTAAGCA
GAGCTTCCCCGAGGGCTTTACCTGGGAGAGGGTGACAAGATACGAGGATGGCGGCGTGGTGACCGTGACA
CAGGACACCTCTCTGGAGGATGGCGAGCTGGTGTATAACGTGAAGGTGAGGGGCGTGAACTTCCCTAGCA
ATGGCCCAGTGATGCAGAAGAAGACCAAGGGCTGGGAGCCCAATACAGAGATGATGTACCCTGCAGACGG
AGGCCTGAGGGGATATACCGACATCGCCCTGAAGGTGGATGGAGGAGGACACCTGCACTGTAACTTTGTG
ACCACATACCGCTCCAAGAAGACAGTGGGCAATATCAAGATGCCAGGAGTGCACGCCGTGGACCACAGGC
TGGAGCGCATCGAGGAGTCTGATAACGAGACATATGTGGTGCAGAGAGAGGTGGCCGTGGCCAAGTACTC
TAATCTGGGCGGCGGGATGGACGAGCTGTATAAGAAGAGCAGGATCACCAGCGAGGGCGAGTACATCCCC
CTGGACCAGATCGACATCAACGTGTTCTGCTACGAGAACGAGGTGCAAAGTCAGCCTATCCTGAACACAA
AGGAAATGGCTCCACAGTCTAAGCCTCCCGAAGAGCTTGAGATGTCCAGTATGCCAAGTCCCGTGGCTCC
CCTCCCTGCCAGGACTGAAGGAGTGATTGACATGAGGAGTATGTCATCTATTGATAGCTTCATCTCTTGC
GCAACAGATTTCCCCGAGGCTACTCGATTCTAAAAGCTTATCGATAATCAACCTCTGGATTACAAAATTT
GTGAAAGATTGACTGGTATTCTTAACTATGTTGCTCCTTTTACGCTATGTGGATACGCTGCTTTAATGCC
TTTGTATCATGCTATTGCTTCCCGTATGGCTTTCATTTTCTCCTCCTTGTATAAATCCTGGTTGCTGTCT
CTTTATGAGGAGTTGTGGCCCGTTGTCAGGCAACGTGGCGTGGTGTGCACTGTGTTTGCTGACGCAACCC
CCACTGGTTGGGGCATTGCCACCACCTGTCAGCTCCTTTCCGGAACTTTCGCTTTCCCCCTCCCTATTGC
CACGGCGGAACTCATCGCCGCCTGCCTTGCCCGCTGCTGGACAGGGGCTCGGCTGTTGGGCACTGACAAT
TCCGTGGTGTTGTCGGGGAAATCATCGTCCTTTCCTTGGCTGCTCGCCTATGTTGCCACCTGGATTCTGC
GCGGGACGTCCTTCTGCTACGTCCCTTCGGCCCTCAATCCAGCGGACCTTCCTTCCCGCGGCCTGCTGCC
GGCTCTGCGGCCTCTTCCGCGTCTTCGCCTTCGCCCTCAGACGAGTCGGATCTCCCTTTGGGCCGCCTCC
CCGCATCGATACCGAGCGCTGCTCGAGAGATCTACGGGTGGCATCCCTGTGACCCCTCCCCAGTGCCTCT
CCTGGCCCTGGAAGTTGCCACTCCAGTGCCCACCAGCCTTGTCCTAATAAAATTAAGTTGCATCATTTTG
TCTGACTAGGTGTCCTTCTATAATATTATGGGGTGGAGGGGGGTGGTATGGAGCAAGGGGCAAGTTGGGA
AGACAACCTGTAGGGCCTGCGGGGTCTATTGGGAACCAAGCTGGAGTGCAGTGGCACAATCTTGGCTCAC
TGCAATCTCCGCCTCCTGGGTTCAAGCGATTCTCCTGCCTCAGCCTCCCGAGTTGTTGGGATTCCAGGCA
TGCATGACCAGGCTCAGCTAATTTTTGTTTTTTTGGTAGAGACGGGGTTTCACCATATTGGCCAGGCTGG
TCTCCAACTCCTAATCTCAGGTGATCTACCCACCTTGGCCTCCCAAATTGCTGGGATTACAGGCGTGAAC
CACTGCTCCCTTCCCTGTCCTTCTGATTTTGTAGGTAACCACGTGCGGACCGAGCGGCCGCAGGAACCCC
TAGTGATGGAGTTGGCCACTCCCTCTCTGCGCGCTCGCTCGCTCACTGAGGCCGGGCGACCAAAGGTCGC
CCGACGCCCGGGCTTTGCCCGGGCGGCCTCAGTGAGCGAGCGAGCGCGCAGCTGCCTGCAGGGGCGCCTG
ATGCGGTATTTTCTCCTTACGCATCTGTGCGGTATTTCACACCGCATA
[95 nt withheld, positions 4459-4553]
T
[46 nt withheld, positions 4555-4600]
C
[141 nt withheld, positions 4602-4742]
CCTTTGACGTTGGAGTCCACGTTCTTT
[37 nt withheld, positions 4770-4806]
ACTCTATCTCGGGCTATTCTTTTGATTTATAAGGGATTTTGCCGATTTCGGTCTATTGGTTAAAAAATGA
GCTGATTTAACAAAAATTTAACGCGAATTTTAACAAAATATTAACGTTTACAATTTTATGGTGCACTCTC
AGTACAATCTGCTCTGATGCCGCATAGTTAAGCCAGCCCCGACACCCGCCAACACCCGCTGACGCGCCCT
GACGGGCTTGTCTGCTCCCGGCATCCGCTTACAGACAAGCTGTGACCGTCTCCGGGAGCTGCATGTGTCA
GAGGTTTTCACCGTCATCACCGAAACGCGCGAGACGAAAGGGCCTCGTGATACGCCTATTTTTATAGGTT
AATGTCATGATAATAATGGTTTCTTAGACGTCAGGTGGCACTTTTCGGGGAAATGTGCGCGGAACCCCTA
TTTGTTTATTTTTCTAAATACATTCAAATATGTATCCGCTCATGAGACAATAACCCTGATAAATGCTTCA
ATAATATTGAAAAAGGAAGAGTATGAGTATTCAACATTTCCGTGTCGCCCTTATTCCCTTTTTTGCGGCA
TTTTGCCTTCCTGTTTTTGCTCACCCAGAAACGCTGGTGAAAGTAAAAGATGCTGAAGATCAGTTGGGTG
CACGAGTGGGTTACATCGAACTGGATCTCAACAGCGGTAAGATCCTTGAGAGTTTTCGCCCCGAAGAACG
TTTTCCAATGATGAGCACTTTTAAAGTTCTGCTATGTGGCGCGGTATTATCCCGTATTGACGCCGGGCAA
GAGCAACTCGGTCGCCGCATACACTATTCTCAGAATGACTTGGTTGAGTACTCACCAGTCACAGAAAAGC
ATCTTACGGATGGCATGACAGTAAGAGAATTATGCAGTGCTGCCATAACCATGAGTGATAACACTGCGGC
CAACTTACTTCTGACAACGATCGGAGGACCGAAGGAGCTAACCGCTTTTTTGCACAACATGGGGGATCAT
GTAACTCGCCTTGATCGTTGGGAACCGGAGCTGAATGAAGCCATACCAAACGACGAGCGTGACACCACGA
TGCCTGTAGCAATGGCAACAACGTTGCGCAAACTATTAACTGGCGAACTACTTACTCTAGCTTCCCGGCA
ACAATTAATAGACTGGATGGAGGCGGATAAAGTTGCAGGACCACTTCTGCGCTCGGCCCTTCCGGCTGGC
TGGTTTATTGCTGATAAATCTGGAGCCGGTGAGCGTGGGTCTCGCGGTATCATTGCAGCACTGGGGCCAG
ATGGTAAGCCCTCCCGTATCGTAGTTATCTACACGACGGGGAGTCAGGCAACTATGGATGAACGAAATAG
ACAGATCGCTGAGATAGGTGCCTCACTGATTAAGCATTGGTAACTGTCAGACCAAGTTTACTCATATATA
CTTTAGATTGATTTAAAACTTCATTTTTAATTTAAAAGGATCTAGGTGAAGATCCTTTTTGATAATCTCA
TGACCAAAATCCCTTAACGTGAGTTTTCGTTCCACTGAGCGTCAGACCCCGTAGAAAAGATCAAAGGATC
TTCTTGAGATCCTTTTTTTCTGCGCGTAATCTGCTGCTTGCAAACAAAAAAACCACCGCTACCAGCGGTG
GTTTGTTTGCCGGATCAAGAGCTACCAACTCTTTTTCCGAAGGTAACTGGCTTCAGCAGAGCGCAGATAC
CAAATACTGTTCTTCTAGTGTAGCCGTAGTTAGGCCACCACTTCAAGAACTCTGTAGCACCGCCTACATA
CCTCGCTCTGCTAATCCTGTTACCAGTGGCTGCTGCCAGTGGCGATAAGTCGTGTCTTACCGGGTTGGAC
TCAAGACGATAGTTACCGGATAAGGCGCAGCGGTCGGGCTGAACGGGGGGTTCGTGCACACAGCCCAGCT
TGGAGCGAACGACCTACACCGAACTGAGATACCTACAGCGTGAGCTATGAGAAAGCGCCACGCTTCCCGA
AGGGAGAAAGGCGGACAGGTATCCGGTAAGCGGCAGGGTCGGAACAGGAGAGCGCACGAGGGAGCTTCCA
GGGGGAAACGCCCGGTATCTTTATAGTCCTGTCGGGTTTCGCCACCTCTGACTTGAGCGTCGATTTTTGT
GATGCTCGTCAGGGGGGCGGAGCCTATGGAAAAACGCCAGCAACGCGGCCTTTTTACGGTTCCTGGCCTT
TTGCTGGCCTTTTGCTCACATGT
